>Addgene plasmid #161066 | pDONR221-SLC17A2_STOP | depositor full sequence | sequence record 312066 | Full Sequence
CTTTCCTGCGTTATCCCCTGATTCTGTGGATAACCGTATTACCGCCTTTGAGTGAGCTGATACCGCTCGC
CGCAGCCGAACGACCGAGCGCAGCGAGTCAGTGAGCGAGGAAGCGGAAGAGCGCCCAATACGCAAACCGC
CTCTCCCCGCGCGTTGGCCGATTCATTAATGCAGCTGGCACGACAGGTTTCCCGACTGGAAAGCGGGCAG
TGAGCGCAACGCAATTAATACGCGTACCGCTAGCCAGGAAGAGTTTGTAGAAACGCAAAAAGGCCATCCG
TCAGGATGGCCTTCTGCTTAGTTTGATGCCTGGCAGTTTATGGCGGGCGTCCTGCCCGCCACCCTCCGGG
CCGTTGCTTCACAACGTTCAAATCCGCTCCCGGCGGATTTGTCCTACTCAGGAGAGCGTTCACCGACAAA
CAACAGATAAAACGAAAGGCCCAGTCTTCCGACTGAGCCTTTCGTTTTATTTGATGCCTGGCAGTTCCCT
ACTCTCGCGTTAACGCTAGCATGGATGTTTTCCCAGTCACGACGTTGTAAAACGACGGCCAGTCTTAAGC
TCGGGCCCCAAATAATGATTTTATTTTGACTGATAGTGACCTGTTCGTTGCAACACATTGATGAGCAATG
CTTTTTTATAATGCCAACTTTGTACAAAAAAGCAGGCTCCACCATGGACGGCAAGCCAGCAACCAGGAAG
GGACCTGATTTTTGCTCCCTGCGCTACGGCCTGGCCCTGATCATGCACTTCTCTAACTTTACCATGATCA
CACAGCGGGTGAGCCTGTCCATCGCCATCATCGCCATGGTGAACACCACACAGCAGCAGGGCCTGTCCAA
TGCATCTACCGAGGGACCAGTGGCAGACGCCTTCAACAATAGCTCCATCAGCATCAAGGAGTTTGATACC
AAGGCCAGCGTGTACCAGTGGAGCCCAGAGACACAGGGCATCATCTTTTCTAGCATCAATTACGGCATCA
TCCTGACACTGATCCCCTCCGGCTATCTGGCCGGCATCTTCGGAGCCAAGAAGATGCTGGGAGCAGGACT
GCTGATCTCCTCTCTGCTGACCCTGTTCACACCCCTGGCCGCCGACTTTGGCGTGATCCTGGTCATCATG
GTGCGGACCGTGCAGGGAATGGCACAGGGAATGGCATGGACCGGCCAGTTCACAATCTGGGCAAAGTGGG
CACCACCTCTGGAGAGAAGCAAGCTGACCACAATCGCAGGATCTGGAAGCGCCTTCGGCTCCTTTATCAT
CCTGTGCGTGGGAGGACTGATCAGCCAGGCCCTGTCCTGGCCTTTCATCTTTTACATCTTCGGCTCCACC
GGCTGCGTGTGCTGTCTGCTGTGGTTTACAGTGATCTATGACGATCCTATGCACCACCCATGTATCTCTG
TGAGGGAGAAGGAGCACATCCTGAGCTCCCTGGCACAGCAGCCATCTAGCCCAGGAAGGGCAGTGCCTAT
CAAGGCAATGGTGACATGCCTGCCACTGTGGGCCATCTTCCTGGGCTTCTTTAGCCACTTTTGGCTGTGC
ACCATCATCCTGACATACCTGCCTACCTATATCTCTACACTGCTGCACGTGAACATCAGGGACAGCGGCG
TGCTGTCCTCTCTGCCATTCATCGCAGCAGCATCTTGTACCATCCTGGGAGGCCAGCTGGCCGATTTTCT
GCTGAGCCGGAATCTGCTGAGACTGATCACAGTGCGCAAGCTGTTCAGCTCCCTGGGCCTGCTGCTGCCA
AGCATCTGCGCAGTGGCCCTGCCCTTTGTGGCATCTAGCTACGTGATCACCATCATCCTGCTGATCCTGA
TCCCCGGCACATCCAACCTGTGCGACTCTGGCTTCATCATCAATACCCTGGATATCGCCCCTCGGTATGC
CAGCTTCCTGATGGGCATCTCCAGAGGCTTTGGCCTGATCGCCGGCATCATCTCCTCTACCGCCACAGGC
TTCCTGATCTCCCAAGTGGGCCCCGTGTACTAAGACCCAGCTTTCTTGTACAAAGTTGGCATTATAAGAA
AGCATTGCTTATCAATTTGTTGCAACGAACAGGTCACTATCAGTCAAAATAAAATCATTATTTGCCATCC
AGCTGATATCCCCTATAGTGAGTCGTATTACATGGTCATAGCTGTTTCCTGGCAGCTCTGGCCCGTGTCT
CAAAATCTCTGATGTTACATTGCACAAGATAAAATAATATCATCATGAACAATAAAACTGTCTGCTTACA
TAAACAGTAATACAAGGGGTGTTATGAGCCATATTCAACGGGAAACGTCGAGGCCGCGATTAAATTCCAA
CATGGATGCTGATTTATATGGGTATAAATGGGCTCGCGATAATGTCGGGCAATCAGGTGCGACAATCTAT
CGCTTGTATGGGAAGCCCGATGCGCCAGAGTTGTTTCTGAAACATGGCAAAGGTAGCGTTGCCAATGATG
TTACAGATGAGATGGTCAGACTAAACTGGCTGACGGAATTTATGCCTCTTCCGACCATCAAGCATTTTAT
CCGTACTCCTGATGATGCATGGTTACTCACCACTGCGATCCCCGGAAAAACAGCATTCCAGGTATTAGAA
GAATATCCTGATTCAGGTGAAAATATTGTTGATGCGCTGGCAGTGTTCCTGCGCCGGTTGCATTCGATTC
CTGTTTGTAATTGTCCTTTTAACAGCGATCGCGTATTTCGTCTCGCTCAGGCGCAATCACGAATGAATAA
CGGTTTGGTTGATGCGAGTGATTTTGATGACGAGCGTAATGGCTGGCCTGTTGAACAAGTCTGGAAAGAA
ATGCATAAACTTTTGCCATTCTCACCGGATTCAGTCGTCACTCATGGTGATTTCTCACTTGATAACCTTA
TTTTTGACGAGGGGAAATTAATAGGTTGTATTGATGTTGGACGAGTCGGAATCGCAGACCGATACCAGGA
TCTTGCCATCCTATGGAACTGCCTCGGTGAGTTTTCTCCTTCATTACAGAAACGGCTTTTTCAAAAATAT
GGTATTGATAATCCTGATATGAATAAATTGCAGTTTCATTTGATGCTCGATGAGTTTTTCTAATCAGAAT
TGGTTAATTGGTTGTAACACTGGCAGAGCATTACGCTGACTTGACGGGACGGCGCAAGCTCATGACCAAA
ATCCCTTAACGTGAGTTACGCGTCGTTCCACTGAGCGTCAGACCCCGTAGAAAAGATCAAAGGATCTTCT
TGAGATCCTTTTTTTCTGCGCGTAATCTGCTGCTTGCAAACAAAAAAACCACCGCTACCAGCGGTGGTTT
GTTTGCCGGATCAAGAGCTACCAACTCTTTTTCCGAAGGTAACTGGCTTCAGCAGAGCGCAGATACCAAA
TACTGTTCTTCTAGTGTAGCCGTAGTTAGGCCACCACTTCAAGAACTCTGTAGCACCGCCTACATACCTC
GCTCTGCTAATCCTGTTACCAGTGGCTGCTGCCAGTGGCGATAAGTCGTGTCTTACCGGGTTGGACTCAA
GACGATAGTTACCGGATAAGGCGCAGCGGTCGGGCTGAACGGGGGGTTCGTGCACACAGCCCAGCTTGGA
GCGAACGACCTACACCGAACTGAGATACCTACAGCGTGAGCTATGAGAAAGCGCCACGCTTCCCGAAGGG
AGAAAGGCGGACAGGTATCCGGTAAGCGGCAGGGTCGGAACAGGAGAGCGCACGAGGGAGCTTCCAGGGG
GAAACGCCTGGTATCTTTATAGTCCTGTCGGGTTTCGCCACCTCTGACTTGAGCGTCGATTTTTGTGATG
CTCGTCAGGGGGGCGGAGCCTATGGAAAAACGCCAGCAACGCGGCCTTTTTACGGTTCCTGGCCTTTTGC
TGGCCTTTTGCTCACATGTT
Features (pLannotate 1.2.2; 10 found; start..end, strand, type, name):
    121..213     +  CDS            lacI (fragment): lac repressor; lacI; The lac repressor binds to the lac operator to inhibit transcription in E. coli. This inhibition can be relieved by adding lactose or isopropyl-β-D-thiogalactopyranoside (IPTG).
    268..295     -  terminator     rrnB T2 terminator: transcription terminator T2 from the E. coli rrnB gene
    427..470     +  terminator     rrnB T1 terminator: Escherichia coli rrnB; transcription terminator T1 from the E. coli rrnB gene
    517..553     -  CDS            lacZα (fragment): LacZα fragment of β-galactosidase; lacZ fragment
    569..668     +  protein_bind   attL1: mutant version of attL; recombination site for the Gateway® LR reaction LR Clonase™
    674..1990    +  CDS            SLC17A2: NPT3_HUMAN - Also known as NPT3. Experimental evidence at transcript level: Swiss-Prot protein existence level 2. May be involved in actively transporting phosphate into cells via Na(+) cotransport. From Homo sapiens (Human).
   1995..2094    -  protein_bind   attL2: mutant version of attL; recombination site for the Gateway® LR reaction LR Clonase™
   2112..2130    -  promoter       T7 promoter: promoter for bacteriophage T7 RNA polymerase
   2264..3073    +  CDS            KanR: aminoglycoside phosphotransferase; aph(3')-Ia; confers resistance to kanamycin in bacteria or G418 (Geneticin®) in eukaryotes
   3220..3808    +  rep_origin     ori: high-copy-number ColE1/pMB1/pBR322/pUC origin of replication
