>Addgene plasmid #161066 | pDONR221-SLC17A2_STOP | addgene full sequence | sequence record 334653 | Addgene NGS Result
CAAATAATGATTTTATTTTGACTGATAGTGACCTGTTCGTTGCAACACATTGATGAGCAATGCTTTTTTA
TAATGCCAACTTTGTACAAAAAAGCAGGCTCCACCATGGACGGCAAGCCAGCAACCAGGAAGGGACCTGA
TTTTTGCTCCCTGCGCTACGGCCTGGCCCTGATCATGCACTTCTCTAACTTTACCATGATCACACAGCGG
GTGAGCCTGTCCATCGCCATCATCGCCATGGTGAACACCACACAGCAGCAGGGCCTGTCCAATGCATCTA
CCGAGGGACCAGTGGCAGACGCCTTCAACAATAGCTCCATCAGCATCAAGGAGTTTGATACCAAGGCCAG
CGTGTACCAGTGGAGCCCAGAGACACAGGGCATCATCTTTTCTAGCATCAATTACGGCATCATCCTGACA
CTGATCCCCTCCGGCTATCTGGCCGGCATCTTCGGAGCCAAGAAGATGCTGGGAGCAGGACTGCTGATCT
CCTCTCTGCTGACCCTGTTCACACCCCTGGCCGCCGACTTTGGCGTGATCCTGGTCATCATGGTGCGGAC
CGTGCAGGGAATGGCACAGGGAATGGCATGGACCGGCCAGTTCACAATCTGGGCAAAGTGGGCACCACCT
CTGGAGAGAAGCAAGCTGACCACAATCGCAGGATCTGGAAGCGCCTTCGGCTCCTTTATCATCCTGTGCG
TGGGAGGACTGATCAGCCAGGCCCTGTCCTGGCCTTTCATCTTTTACATCTTCGGCTCCACCGGCTGCGT
GTGCTGTCTGCTGTGGTTTACAGTGATCTATGACGATCCTATGCACCACCCATGTATCTCTGTGAGGGAG
AAGGAGCACATCCTGAGCTCCCTGGCACAGCAGCCATCTAGCCCAGGAAGGGCAGTGCCTATCAAGGCAA
TGGTGACATGCCTGCCACTGTGGGCCATCTTCCTGGGCTTCTTTAGCCACTTTTGGCTGTGCACCATCAT
CCTGACATACCTGCCTACCTATATCTCTACACTGCTGCACGTGAACATCAGGGACAGCGGCGTGCTGTCC
TCTCTGCCATTCATCGCAGCAGCATCTTGTACCATCCTGGGAGGCCAGCTGGCCGATTTTCTGCTGAGCC
GGAATCTGCTGAGACTGATCACAGTGCGCAAGCTGTTCAGCTCCCTGGGCCTGCTGCTGCCAAGCATCTG
CGCAGTGGCCCTGCCCTTTGTGGCATCTAGCTACGTGATCACCATCATCCTGCTGATCCTGATCCCCGGC
ACATCCAACCTGTGCGACTCTGGCTTCATCATCAATACCCTGGATATCGCCCCTCGGTATGCCAGCTTCC
TGATGGGCATCTCCAGAGGCTTTGGCCTGATCGCCGGCATCATCTCCTCTACCGCCACAGGCTTCCTGAT
CTCCCAAGTGGGCCCCGTGTACTAAGACCCAGCTTTCTTGTACAAAGTTGGCATTATAAGAAAGCATTGC
TTATCAATTTGTTGCAACGAACAGGTCACTATCAGTCAAAATAAAATCATTATTTGCCATCCAGCTGATA
TCCCCTATAGTGAGTCGTATTACATGGTCATAGCTGTTTCCTGGCAGCTCTGGCCCGTGTCTCAAAATCT
CTGATGTTACATTGCACAAGATAAAAATATATCATCATGAACAATAAAACTGTCTGCTTACATAAACAGT
AATACAAGGGGTGTTATGAGCCATATTCAACGGGAAACGTCGAGGCCGCGATTAAATTCCAACATGGATG
CTGATTTATATGGGTATAAATGGGCTCGCGATAATGTCGGGCAATCAGGTGCGACAATCTATCGCTTGTA
TGGGAAGCCCGATGCGCCAGAGTTGTTTCTGAAACATGGCAAAGGTAGCGTTGCCAATGATGTTACAGAT
GAGATGGTCAGACTAAACTGGCTGACGGAATTTATGCCTCTTCCGACCATCAAGCATTTTATCCGTACTC
CTGATGATGCATGGTTACTCACCACTGCGATCCCCGGAAAAACAGCATTCCAGGTATTAGAAGAATATCC
TGATTCAGGTGAAAATATTGTTGATGCGCTGGCAGTGTTCCTGCGCCGGTTGCATTCGATTCCTGTTTGT
AATTGTCCTTTTAACAGCGATCGCGTATTTCGTCTCGCTCAGGCGCAATCACGAATGAATAACGGTTTGG
TTGATGCGAGTGATTTTGATGACGAGCGTAATGGCTGGCCTGTTGAACAAGTCTGGAAAGAAATGCATAA
ACTTTTGCCATTCTCACCGGATTCAGTCGTCACTCATGGTGATTTCTCACTTGATAACCTTATTTTTGAC
GAGGGGAAATTAATAGGTTGTATTGATGTTGGACGAGTCGGAATCGCAGACCGATACCAGGATCTTGCCA
TCCTATGGAACTGCCTCGGTGAGTTTTCTCCTTCATTACAGAAACGGCTTTTTCAAAAATATGGTATTGA
TAATCCTGATATGAATAAATTGCAGTTTCATTTGATGCTCGATGAGTTTTTCTAATCAGAATTGGTTAAT
TGGTTGTAACACTGGCAGAGCATTACGCTGACTTGACGGGACGGCGCAAGCTCATGACCAAAATCCCTTA
ACGTGAGTTACGCGTCGTTCCACTGAGCGTCAGACCCCGTAGAAAAGATCAAAGGATCTTCTTGAGATCC
TTTTTTTCTGCGCGTAATCTGCTGCTTGCAAACAAAAAAACCACCGCTACCAGCGGTGGTTTGTTTGCCG
GATCAAGAGCTACCAACTCTTTTTCCGAAGGTAACTGGCTTCAGCAGAGCGCAGATACCAAATACTGTTC
TTCTAGTGTAGCCGTAGTTAGGCCACCACTTCAAGAACTCTGTAGCACCGCCTACATACCTCGCTCTGCT
AATCCTGTTACCAGTGGCTGCTGCCAGTGGCGATAAGTCGTGTCTTACCGGGTTGGACTCAAGACGATAG
TTACCGGATAAGGCGCAGCGGTCGGGCTGAACGGGGGGTTCGTGCACACAGCCCAGCTTGGAGCGAACGA
CCTACACCGAACTGAGATACCTACAGCGTGAGCTATGAGAAAGCGCCACGCTTCCCGAAGGGAGAAAGGC
GGACAGGTATCCGGTAAGCGGCAGGGTCGGAACAGGAGAGCGCACGAGGGAGCTTCCAGGGGGAAACGCC
TGGTATCTTTATAGTCCTGTCGGGTTTCGCCACCTCTGACTTGAGCGTCGATTTTTGTGATGCTCGTCAG
GGGGGCGGAGCCTATGGAAAAACGCCAGCAACGCGGCCTTTTTACGGTTCCTGGCCTTTTGCTGGCCTTT
TGCTCACATGTTCTTTCCTGCGTTATCCCCTGATTCTGTGGATAACCGTATTACCGCCTTTGAGTGAGCT
GATACCGCTCGCCGCAGCCGAACGACCGAGCGCAGCGAGTCAGTGAGCGAGGAAGCGGAAGAGCGCCCAA
TACGCAAACCGCCTCTCCCCGCGCGTTGGCCGATTCATTAATGCAGCTGGCACGACAGGTTTCCCGACTG
GAAAGCGGGCAGTGAGCGCAACGCAATTAATACGCGTACCGCTAGCCAGGAAGAGTTTGTAGAAACGCAA
AAAGGCCATCCGTCAGGATGGCCTTCTGCTTAGTTTGATGCCTGGCAGTTTATGGCGGGCGTCCTGCCCG
CCACCCTCCGGGCCGTTGCTTCACAACGTTCAAATCCGCTCCCGGCGGATTTGTCCTACTCAGGAGAGCG
TTCACCGACAAACAACAGATAAAACGAAAGGCCCAGTCTTCCGACTGAGCCTTTCGTTTTATTTGATGCC
TGGCAGTTCCCTACTCTCGCGTTAACGCTAGCATGGATGTTTTCCCAGTCACGACGTTGTAAAACGACGG
CCAGTCTTAAGCTCGGGCCC
Features (pLannotate 1.2.2; 10 found; start..end, strand, type, name):
      1..100     +  protein_bind   attL1: mutant version of attL; recombination site for the Gateway® LR reaction LR Clonase™
    106..1422    +  CDS            SLC17A2: NPT3_HUMAN - Also known as NPT3. Experimental evidence at transcript level: Swiss-Prot protein existence level 2. May be involved in actively transporting phosphate into cells via Na(+) cotransport. From Homo sapiens (Human).
   1427..1526    -  protein_bind   attL2: mutant version of attL; recombination site for the Gateway® LR reaction LR Clonase™
   1544..1562    -  promoter       T7 promoter: promoter for bacteriophage T7 RNA polymerase
   1696..2505    +  CDS            KanR: aminoglycoside phosphotransferase; aph(3')-Ia; confers resistance to kanamycin in bacteria or G418 (Geneticin®) in eukaryotes
   2652..3240    +  rep_origin     ori: high-copy-number ColE1/pMB1/pBR322/pUC origin of replication
   3423..3515    +  CDS            lacI (fragment): lac repressor; lacI; The lac repressor binds to the lac operator to inhibit transcription in E. coli. This inhibition can be relieved by adding lactose or isopropyl-β-D-thiogalactopyranoside (IPTG).
   3570..3597    -  terminator     rrnB T2 terminator: transcription terminator T2 from the E. coli rrnB gene
   3729..3772    +  terminator     rrnB T1 terminator: Escherichia coli rrnB; transcription terminator T1 from the E. coli rrnB gene
   3819..3855    -  CDS            lacZα (fragment): LacZα fragment of β-galactosidase; lacZ fragment
