[The description below was written by a language model from this plasmid's Addgene catalogue record and pLannotate feature annotations shown in this document.]
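Description:
pDONR221-SLC17A2_STOP is a Gateway entry clone built on the pDONR221 backbone, carrying a codon-optimized open reading frame for human SLC17A2 (also known as NPT3), a solute carrier annotated as possibly mediating sodium-coupled phosphate uptake into cells. The plasmid is about 3.9 kb, and the two sequence records available for it (the depositor's full sequence and a repository sequencing result) show the same set of features, differing only in where numbering of the circular molecule begins. It is maintained in E. coli through a high-copy ColE1/pUC-type origin of replication and selected with kanamycin via an aminoglycoside phosphotransferase gene.

The roughly 1.3 kb ORF sits between attL1 and attL2 sites, the recombination sequences used in the Gateway LR reaction, so the coding sequence can be transferred directionally into any attR-containing destination vector. This version retains a stop codon at the end of the ORF, so it yields the native C-terminus or suits N-terminal fusions supplied by the destination vector. A companion clone lacking the stop codon exists for C-terminal tagging. Although the catalogue lists the vector type as mammalian expression, no mammalian promoter or polyadenylation signal is annotated, so expression depends on the destination vector chosen. Upstream of attL1, rrnB T1 and T2 terminators insulate the insert from read-through transcription. A T7 promoter lies just beyond attL2 and points back toward the insert, and short lacI and lacZα fragments are backbone remnants. The clone belongs to a consortium-wide collection of SLC transporter constructs intended to support functional and drug-discovery studies.
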