Addgene plasmid #161066: pDONR221-SLC17A2_STOP
Purpose: Gateway entry clone with codon-optimized ORF sequence for subcloning into custom expression vectors. Contains a STOP codon at the end of the codon-optimized ORF sequence.
Depositing lab: RESOLUTE Consortium & Giulio Superti-Furga. Depositing organization: CeMM Research Center for Molecular Medicine. Publication: The RESOLUTE consortium: unlocking SLC transporters for drug discovery. Superti-Furga G, Lackner D, Wiedmer T, Ingles-Prieto A, Barbosa B, Girardi E, Goldmann U, Gurtl B, Klavins K, Klimek C, Lindinger S, Lineiro-Retes E, Muller AC, Onstein S, Redinger G, Reil D, Sedlyarov V, Wolf G, Crawford M, Everley R, ... Steppan CM. Nat Rev Drug Discov. 2020 Jul;19(7):429-430. doi: 10.1038/d41573-020-00056-6. PubMed 32265506.
Backbone
  Vector backbone: pDONR221
  Backbone manufacturer: ThermoFisher Scientific
  Backbone size w/o insert (bp): 2550
  Vector type: Mammalian Expression
Growth in bacteria
  Bacterial resistance: Kanamycin, 50 μg/mL
  Growth temperature: 37°C
  Growth strain: NEB Stable
  Copy number: High Copy
Gene/Insert
  Gene/Insert name: SLC17A2 (alt name: NPT3)
  Species: H. sapiens (human)
  Insert size (bp): 1320
  Entrez Gene: SLC17A2 (a.k.a. NPT3)
  Cloning method: Gateway Cloning
  Sequencing primers: 5′ M13-fwd; 3′ M13-rev
Terms and licenses: Academic/Nonprofit Terms; Industry Terms
Depositor comments: This plasmid contains a STOP codon at the end of the codon-optimized ORF. For the version of this plasmid that does not contain a STOP codon, please see Addgene plasmid 131900 For more information on the full Resolute plasmid collection, please see www.addgene.org/depositor-collections/re-solute/. Please provide your feedback on this plasmid to the RESOLUTE consortium by filling out their RESOLUTE repository feedback form: https://forms.office.com/Pages/ResponsePage.aspx?id=0e05yklzmkS7rjFGQL4N7z4feCLQvEJAmVcOCM_u885UN1JJRko0Ukg4TVQwNTZLOUxPQVJWT1NHUCQlQCN0PWcu
How to cite: pDONR221-SLC17A2_STOP was a gift from RESOLUTE Consortium & Giulio Superti-Furga (Addgene plasmid # 161066 ; http://n2t.net/addgene:161066 ; RRID:Addgene_161066)
