>Addgene plasmid #161066 | pDONR221-SLC17A2_STOP | depositor partial sequence | sequence record 312067 | Codon-optimized ORF of SLC17A2
ATGGACGGCAAGCCAGCAACCAGGAAGGGACCTGATTTTTGCTCCCTGCGCTACGGCCTGGCCCTGATCA
TGCACTTCTCTAACTTTACCATGATCACACAGCGGGTGAGCCTGTCCATCGCCATCATCGCCATGGTGAA
CACCACACAGCAGCAGGGCCTGTCCAATGCATCTACCGAGGGACCAGTGGCAGACGCCTTCAACAATAGC
TCCATCAGCATCAAGGAGTTTGATACCAAGGCCAGCGTGTACCAGTGGAGCCCAGAGACACAGGGCATCA
TCTTTTCTAGCATCAATTACGGCATCATCCTGACACTGATCCCCTCCGGCTATCTGGCCGGCATCTTCGG
AGCCAAGAAGATGCTGGGAGCAGGACTGCTGATCTCCTCTCTGCTGACCCTGTTCACACCCCTGGCCGCC
GACTTTGGCGTGATCCTGGTCATCATGGTGCGGACCGTGCAGGGAATGGCACAGGGAATGGCATGGACCG
GCCAGTTCACAATCTGGGCAAAGTGGGCACCACCTCTGGAGAGAAGCAAGCTGACCACAATCGCAGGATC
TGGAAGCGCCTTCGGCTCCTTTATCATCCTGTGCGTGGGAGGACTGATCAGCCAGGCCCTGTCCTGGCCT
TTCATCTTTTACATCTTCGGCTCCACCGGCTGCGTGTGCTGTCTGCTGTGGTTTACAGTGATCTATGACG
ATCCTATGCACCACCCATGTATCTCTGTGAGGGAGAAGGAGCACATCCTGAGCTCCCTGGCACAGCAGCC
ATCTAGCCCAGGAAGGGCAGTGCCTATCAAGGCAATGGTGACATGCCTGCCACTGTGGGCCATCTTCCTG
GGCTTCTTTAGCCACTTTTGGCTGTGCACCATCATCCTGACATACCTGCCTACCTATATCTCTACACTGC
TGCACGTGAACATCAGGGACAGCGGCGTGCTGTCCTCTCTGCCATTCATCGCAGCAGCATCTTGTACCAT
CCTGGGAGGCCAGCTGGCCGATTTTCTGCTGAGCCGGAATCTGCTGAGACTGATCACAGTGCGCAAGCTG
TTCAGCTCCCTGGGCCTGCTGCTGCCAAGCATCTGCGCAGTGGCCCTGCCCTTTGTGGCATCTAGCTACG
TGATCACCATCATCCTGCTGATCCTGATCCCCGGCACATCCAACCTGTGCGACTCTGGCTTCATCATCAA
TACCCTGGATATCGCCCCTCGGTATGCCAGCTTCCTGATGGGCATCTCCAGAGGCTTTGGCCTGATCGCC
GGCATCATCTCCTCTACCGCCACAGGCTTCCTGATCTCCCAAGTGGGCCCCGTGTACTAA
